Addgene plasmid #247854: SFB-SLX4
Purpose: Mammalian expression construct for N-terminal S protein-Flag-Streptavidin binding peptide (SFB)-tagged SLX4
Depositing lab: Junjie Chen & Huimin Zhang. Depositing organization: University of Texas MD Anderson Cancer Center. Publication: SLX4IP acts with SLX4 and XPF-ERCC1 to promote interstrand crosslink repair. Zhang H, Chen Z, Ye Y, Ye Z, Cao D, Xiong Y, Srivastava M, Feng X, Tang M, Wang C, Tainer JA, Chen J. Nucleic Acids Res. 2019 Nov 4;47(19):10181-10201. doi: 10.1093/nar/gkz769. PubMed 31495888.
Backbone
  Vector backbone: pMH-SFB-N
  Vector type: Mammalian Expression
Growth in bacteria
  Bacterial resistance: Ampicillin, 100 μg/mL
  Growth temperature: 37°C
  Growth strain: DH5alpha
  Copy number: High Copy
Gene/Insert
  Gene/Insert name: SLX4
  Species: H. sapiens (human)
  Entrez Gene: SLX4 (a.k.a. BTBD12, FANCP, MUS312)
  Tag / fusion protein: S protein-Flag-Streptavidin binding peptide (SFB) (N terminal on backbone)
  Cloning method: Gateway Cloning
Terms and licenses: Academic/Nonprofit Terms; Industry Terms: Not Available to Industry
How to cite: SFB-SLX4 was a gift from Junjie Chen & Huimin Zhang (Addgene plasmid # 247854 ; http://n2t.net/addgene:247854 ; RRID:Addgene_247854)
