[The description below was written by a language model from this plasmid's Addgene catalogue record and pLannotate feature annotations shown in this document.]
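Description:
SFB-SLX4 is a mammalian expression plasmid that produces full-length human SLX4 (also known as BTBD12 or FANCP) with an N-terminal triple tag made up of S-tag, Flag epitope and streptavidin-binding peptide (SFB). It is built on the pMH-SFB-N backbone, and the insert was introduced by Gateway recombination, so the SLX4 coding sequence is flanked by attB1 and attB2 sites. The sequenced record is about 11.8 kb. In bacteria the plasmid is maintained at high copy by a ColE1/pUC-type origin and selected with ampicillin through the β-lactamase gene.

Expression is driven by the human cytomegalovirus immediate early enhancer and promoter, followed in order by the S-tag, Flag and SBP sequences, attB1 and the roughly 5.5 kb SLX4 open reading frame. Downstream lie a fragment of the EMCV IRES and an SV40 early promoter driving puromycin N-acetyltransferase, which allows selection of transfected or stably expressing mammalian cells. The annotation also shows that the backbone carries gammaretroviral elements: Moloney murine leukemia virus LTRs, an MESV packaging signal and a truncated gag region positioned upstream of the CMV cassette. This suggests the backbone derives from a retroviral vector, although the catalogue entry lists it only as a mammalian expression construct and does not describe viral packaging.

SLX4 is a scaffold protein that binds and regulates structure-specific endonucleases involved in DNA repair. The SFB tag supports sequential capture on streptavidin and S-protein resins plus Flag detection, which makes the construct suitable for tandem affinity purification and interaction studies. The associated work concerns SLX4, SLX4IP and XPF-ERCC1 in interstrand crosslink repair.
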