Features (pLannotate 1.2.2; 23 found; start..end, strand, type, name):
     22..325     +  enhancer       CMV enhancer: human cytomegalovirus immediate early enhancer
    326..529     +  promoter       CMV promoter: human cytomegalovirus (CMV) immediate early promoter
    552..579     +  misc_feature   MCS (fragment): multiple cloning site
    589..633     +  CDS            S-Tag: affinity and epitope tag derived from pancreatic ribonuclease A
    682..710     +  CDS            3xFLAG (fragment): three tandem FLAG® epitope tags
    727..840     +  CDS            SBP: streptavidin-binding peptide selected from a peptide library; binds streptavidin with nanomolar affinity (Keefe et al., 2001)
    871..900     +  misc_feature   MCS (fragment): multiple cloning site
    913..937     +  protein_bind   attB1: mutant version of attB; recombination site for the Gateway® BP reaction BP Clonase™
    940..6441    +  CDS            SLX4: SLX4_HUMAN - Also known as BTBD12, KIAA1784, KIAA1987. Experimental evidence at protein level: Swiss-Prot protein existence level 1. Regulatory subunit that interacts with and increases the activity of different structure-specific endonucleases. Has several distinct roles in protecting genome stability by resolving diverse forms of deleterious DNA structures originating from replication and recombination intermediates and from DNA damage. Component of the SLX1- SLX4 structure-specific endonuclease that resolves DNA secondary structures generated during DNA repair and recombination. Has endonuc
   6449..6469    -  protein_bind   attB2: mutant version of attB; core recombination site for the Gateway® BP reaction BP Clonase™
   6486..6698    +  misc_feature   IRES (fragment): internal ribosome entry site (IRES) of the encephalomyocarditis virus (EMCV)
   6737..7066    +  promoter       SV40 promoter: SV40 enhancer and early promoter
   7076..7675    +  CDS            PuroR: puromycin N-acetyltransferase; pac from Streptomyces alboniger; confers resistance to puromycin
   7774..7895    +  LTR            3' LTR (ΔU3) (fragment): self-inactivating 3' long terminal repeat (LTR) from Moloney murine leukemia virus
   7896..8365    +  LTR            LTR: long terminal repeat from Moloney murine leukemia virus
   8431..8483    -  CDS            lacI (fragment): lac repressor; lacI; The lac repressor binds to the lac operator to inhibit transcription in E. coli. This inhibition can be relieved by adding lactose or isopropyl-β-D-thiogalactopyranoside (IPTG).
   8666..9254    -  rep_origin     ori: high-copy-number ColE1/pMB1/pBR322/pUC origin of replication
   9414..10274   -  CDS            AmpR: β-lactamase; bla; confers resistance to ampicillin, carbenicillin, and related antibiotics
  10275..10379   -  promoter       AmpR promoter: bla
  10410..10879   +  LTR            LTR: long terminal repeat from Moloney murine leukemia virus
  11003..11277   +  misc_feature   MESV Ψ (fragment): packaging signal of murine embryonic stem cell virus
  11344..11760   +  CDS            gag (truncated): truncated Moloney murine leukemia virus (MMLV) gag gene lacking the start codon
  11785..11816   +  enhancer       CMV enhancer (fragment): human cytomegalovirus immediate early enhancer
>Addgene plasmid #247854 | SFB-SLX4 | addgene full sequence | sequence record 494874 | Addgene NGS Result
TAGCCCATATATGGAGTTCCGCGTTACATAACTTACGGTAAATGGCCCGCCTGGCTGACCGCCCAACGAC
CCCCGCCCATTGACGTCAATAATGACGTATGTTCCCATAGTAACGCCAATAGGGACTTTCCATTGACGTC
AATGGGTGGAGTATTTACGGTAAACTGCCCACTTGGCAGTACATCAAGTGTATCATATGCCAAGTACGCC
CCCTATTGACGTCAATGACGGTAAATGGCCCGCCTGGCATTATGCCCAGTACATGACCTTATGGGACTTT
CCTACTTGGCAGTACATCTACGTATTAGTCATCGCTATTACCATGGTGATGCGGTTTTGGCAGTACATCA
ATGGGCGTGGATAGCGGTTTGACTCACGGGGATTTCCAAGTCTCCACCCCATTGACGTCAATGGGAGTTT
GTTTTGGCACCAAAATCAACGGGACTTTCCAAAATGTCGTAACAACTCCGCCCCATTGACGCAAATGGGC
GGTAGGCGTGTACGGTGGGAGGTCTATATAAGCAGAGCTGGTTTAGTGAACCGTCAGATCCGCTAGCGCT
ACCGGACTCAGATCTCGAGGCCACCATGAAAGAAACCGCTGCTGCTAAATTCGAACGCCAGCACATGGAC
AGCGGAGCCGGCGCAGGAGCCGGCGCTGACGCGCCTGACTACAAAGACGATGACGACAAGGGAGATTACA
AGGATGACGATGACAAAGGCGCGTCGATGGACGAGAAGACCACCGGCTGGCGGGGCGGCCACGTGGTGGA
GGGCCTGGCCGGCGAGCTGGAGCAGCTGCGGGCCAGGCTGGAGCACCACCCTCAGGGCCAGCGGGAGCCC
TCCGGCGGCTGCAAGCTGGGCGGCGCGCCTGAATTCTGCAGTCGACGGTACCGCGGGCCCATCGCTCGAG
AGACAAGTTTGTACAAAAAAGCAGGCTTCATGAAACTGAGTGTGAATGAGGCTCAGCTAGGCTTCTACTT
GGGTTCACTTTCTCATCTGTCTGCCTGTCCTGGGATTGACCCTCGCTCCTCTGAAGACCAGCCTGAAAGC
CTTAAAACTGGTCAGATGATGGATGAGTCTGATGAGGACTTTAAAGAACTCTGCGCTAGCTTTTTCCAAA
GGGTGAAAAAACATGGAATCAAGGAAGTGTCAGGAGAAAGGAAGACACAAAAGGCTGCCTCAAACGGCAC
TCAGATAAGAAGCAAATTGAAAAGGACCAAACAAACTGCTACCAAGACCAAAACCCTTCAAGGCCCTGCA
GAGAAGAAACCTCCGTCTGGCAGCCAGGCCCCTAGGACTAAAAAGCAAAGGGTAACCAAATGGCAAGCAA
GTGAACCGGCCCACTCTGTGAATGGGGAGGGGGGTGTGCTTGCCTCTGCTCCAGATCCACCTGTGCTCCG
GGAAACAGCACAAAACACCCAGACGGGTAACCAGCAAGAACCATCGCCAAACCTTTCCAGAGAGAAAACC
AGAGAGAATGTGCCCAACAGCGACTCCCAGCCTCCTCCTTCCTGTTTGACAACAGCAGTGCCAAGTCCCT
CCAAACCCCGCACAGCACAATTGGTCCTACAGCGAATGCAGCAGTTCAAGAGAGCAGACCCCGAGCGTTT
GAGACACGCTTCAGAAGAGTGCTCCCTCGAGGCTGCGCGGGAAGAAAATGTCCCAAAGGATCCTCAAGAG
GAGATGATGGCGGGGAATGTGTATGGGCTTGGGCCCCCTGCCCCAGAGAGCGACGCTGCGGTGGCCTTGA
CCCTGCAGCAGGAGTTTGCACGGGTAGGAGCATCGGCACATGATGATAGCCTGGAGGAAAAGGGTTTGTT
CTTCTGCCAGATTTGTCAAAAGAACCTCTCAGCCATGAACGTGACCCGAAGGGAACAGCATGTGAACAGG
TGCTTGGATGAAGCTGAAAAGACACTAAGACCTTCTGTGCCTCAGATCCCTGAGTGCCCGATTTGTGGGA
AACCGTTTCTTACCTTAAAGAGCAGAACCAGTCACTTGAAGCAGTGTGCTGTGAAGATGGAGGTTGGCCC
CCAGCTCCTGCTTCAGGCTGTGCGGCTGCAGACAGCACAGCCTGAGGGTAGCAGCAGCCCACCCATGTTC
AGCTTCAGTGATCACAGTAGAGGTCTGAAACGGAGAGGACCCACCAGCAAGAAGGAGCCACGGAAGAGGC
GGAAGGTGGACGAGGCACCGTCCGAGGACCTGCTGGTGGCCATGGCTCTGTCCCGGTCGGAGATGGAGCC
GGGTGCGGCTGTACCAGCGCTCAGGCTGGAAAGTGCCTTTTCTGAGAGGATAAGACCAGAAGCAGAGAAT
AAAAGTCGCAAGAAGAAACCCCCGGTATCCCCCCCATTGTTGTTAGTCCAGGACTCTGAAACCACAGGCC
GACAGATAGAGGACCGTGTGGCCCTGCTCCTCTCTGAGGAAGTGGAATTGTCTAGCACGCCACCACTTCC
TGCCAGCAGGATTTTAAAGGAAGGGTGGGAAAGAGCGGGCCAGTGTCCTCCTCCACCTGAACGCAAGCAG
AGCTTTCTGTGGGAGGGCAGCGCACTGACTGGGGCCTGGGCCATGGAGGACTTCTACACGGCCAGGCTGG
TCCCTCCTCTCGTGCCCCAGCGGCCTGCCCAGGGCCTTATGCAGGAGCCCGTGCCGCCTCTGGTGCCACC
TGAGCACTCAGAGCTGAGCGAGCGAAGGTCACCCGCTCTCCACGGCACCCCCACTGCAGGCTGTGGCTCC
AGGGGCCCGTCGCCTTCGGCCAGCCAGAGGGAGCACCAGGCCCTGCAGGACCTCGTGGACCTGGCGAGGG
AGGGACTGAGCGCCAGCCCGTGGCCCGGCAGTGGGGGCCTGGCTGGCTCGGAAGGGACTGCAGGGTTGGA
CGTGGTGCCCGGCGGCCTTCCTCTGACTGGGTTTGTGGTGCCATCGCAGGACAAGCACCCGGACAGGGGC
GGCCGCACCTTGCTCTCCCTCGGGCTGCTGGTTGCTGACTTTGGCGCCATGGTCAATAACCCACACCTGA
GTGATGTCCAGTTTCAGACGGACAGCGGGGAGGTGCTTTACGCCCACAAGTTCGTGCTTTATGCCCGATG
CCCGCTCCTCATCCAGTATGTGAACAATGAAGGCTTCTCCGCTGTAGAGGACGGGGTTCTGACCCAGCGT
GTCCTGCTGGGTGACGTGAGCACCGAGGCCGCCCGCACGTTCCTGCACTATCTCTACACTGCGGACACTG
GCCTTCCTCCTGGCCTTAGCTCTGAGCTGAGCTCCCTGGCCCACAGGTTTGGCGTGAGTGAGCTCGTTCA
CCTGTGCGAACAGGTGCCTATTGCCACTGACTCAGAGGGCAAACCATGGGAGGAGAAGGAAGCAGAGAAT
TGCGAAAGCAGGGCCGAGAATTTCCAGGAACTCTTGAGGTCAATGTGGGCAGATGAAGAGGAGGAAGCGG
AGACTTTGTTGAAATCCAAGGACCACGAAGAAGATCAAGAAAACGTGAATGAAGCAGAAATGGAAGAAAT
TTATGAATTTGCAGCTACTCAGCGAAAGCTTCTCCAGGAAGAAAGGGCAGCGGGTGCCGGCGAGGACGCT
GACTGGCTGGAGGGTGGCAGTCCGGTTTCTGGGCAACTCCTAGCAGGTGTCCAGGTGCAGAAACAGTGGG
ACAAGGTGGAGGAGATGGAGCCGTTGGAGCCAGGAAGAGATGAGGCCGCCACCACCTGGGAGAAGATGGG
ACAGTGCGCTCTCCCGCCACCCCAGGGCCAGCACTCAGGGGCACGGGGAGCAGAGGCCCCTGAGCAGGAG
GCGCCAGAGGAGGCGCTTGGCCATTCCAGCTGCTCCAGCCCTTCCAGGGACTGCCAGGCAGAGAGAAAAG
AAGGCTCTCTTCCGCACTCAGATGATGCCGGGGATTACGAACAGCTCTTCTCATCAACTCAGGGAGAGAT
CTCAGAGCCGTCCCAAATAACAAGTGAGCCCGAGGAACAAAGTGGCGCTGTCAGGGAAAGGGGGCTGGAG
GTTTCTCATCGCCTGGCTCCCTGGCAGGCATCTCCACCGCACCCGTGCCGCTTCCTATTGGGGCCTCCCC
AGGGCGGGAGTCCCCGCGGGTCTCATCACACAAGTGGGTCGTCCCTGTCAACACCCCGGTCCCGTGGCGG
AACTTCCCAGGTGGGCTCCCCAACCTTGCTGTCTCCAGCTGTGCCATCAAAGCAGAAAAGGGACAGGAGC
ATCCTCACGCTGTCTAAAGAGCCAGGGCACCAGAAAGGCAAAGAGCGTCGGTCCGTGCTGGAGTGCAGAA
ATAAGGGGGTCCTGATGTTCCCAGAAAAATCTCCGTCTATTGACCTAACCCAGTCAAATCCTGACCATTC
GAGCTCCAGATCTCAGAAATCTTCATCCAAACTGAACGAAGAAGATGAGGTCATCCTCTTACTGGACTCG
GATGAGGAGCTGGAGCTAGAACAAACCAAAATGAAGTCCATTTCTAGTGATCCTCTGGAAGAAAAGAAAG
CTCTAGAAATTAGCCCTAGGTCCTGTGAGCTGTTTTCCATCATTGATGTTGATGCAGATCAGGAACCTTC
CCAGAGCCCACCAAGAAGCGAAGCTGTGCTGCAGCAGGAGGATGAGGGGGCGCTGCCGGAGAATCGGGGC
TCTTTGGGCAGGAGAGGGGCTCCCTGGCTGTTCTGTGACCGTGAGAGCAGCCCCAGCGAGGCCAGCACCA
CAGACACCTCGTGGCTGGTGCCCGCCACCCCGCTGGCCAGCAGAAGCCGTGACTGTTCTTCCCAGACCCA
AATCAGCAGCCTCAGGAGCGGGCTGGCCGTGCAGGCGGTGACTCAGCACACGCCCAGGGCCTCAGTAGGA
AACAGGGAAGGGAACGAAGTCGCACAGAAGTTTTCTGTCATCAGGCCCCAGACACCACCGCCCCAGACAC
CGTCCTCATGCCTCACTCCCGTCTCTCCAGGAACTTCTGACGGCAGAAGGCAAGGCCACAGAAGCCCTTC
CCGTCCCCACCCCGGGGGCCACCCGCACTCCTCTCCGCTGGCTCCACATCCCATCTCAGGGGACCGCGCC
CACTTCAGCAGGCGGTTCCTGAAACACTCGCCGCCTGGGCCAAGCTTCCTGAACCAGACCCCAGCGGGTG
AAGTGGTGGAAGTCGGAGACAGTGACGATGAGCAGGAGGTGGCCTCCCATCAGGCCAACAGAAGCCCCCC
ACTGGACAGTGACCCCCCAATTCCAATTGACGACTGCTGCTGGCACATGGAGCCCCTCTCGCCAATTCCC
ATTGACCACTGGAACCTGGAGCGGACCGGCCCCCTGAGCACCAGCAGCCCCAGCCGCAGGATGAACGAGG
CCGCCGACAGCCGTGACTGTCGCTCCCCGGGACTCCTGGACACCACCCCCATCCGAGGAAGCTGCACTAC
CCAGAGGAAATTGCAAGAGAAGTCCTCGGGCGCGGGCTCCCTGGGGAACAGCAGGCCGAGCTTTCTGAAT
TCGGCTCTGTGGGACGTTTGGGACGGGGAAGAGCAGAGGCCTCCAGAGACCCCTCCTCCGGCCCAGATGC
CAAGCGCTGGTGGAGCTCAGAAGCCCGAAGGGTTAGAGACACCCAAAGGTGCTAATCGGAAGAAGAACTT
GCCCCCCAAAGTGCCCATAACGCCGATGCCACAGTATTCCATTATGGAGACGCCGGTGCTGAAGAAGGAA
CTGGATAGGTTTGGAGTCCGCCCTCTGCCTAAACGCCAGATGGTTCTGAAGCTGAAGGAGATATTCCAGT
ACACTCACCAGACCCTGGACTCAGACTCCGAGGACGAGAGCCAGTCCTCACAGCCGCTGTTGCAGGCGCC
TCACTGCCAGACCCTCGCCTCCCAGACCTACAAGCCTTCAAGGGCAGGGGTCCATGCCCAGCAGGAGGCC
ACCACAGGACCTGGGGCCCATAGGCCCAAGGGACCTGCTAAGACCAAGGGCCCCCGACATCAAAGGAAGC
ATCATGAAAGCATCACACCCCCAAGCAGGTCGCCCACCAAGGAGGCACCTCCAGGCCTCAATGATGACGC
CCAGATCCCAGCCTCTCAAGAATCCGTGGCCACCTCTGTGGATGGCAGTGACAGCTCCTTGAGCTCACAG
AGTTCTTCCTCCTGTGAGTTTGGAGCGGCATTTGAGTCTGCAGGTGAAGAGGAGGGCGAGGGGGAGGTCA
GTGCCTCGCAGGCAGCCGTGCAGGCGGCGGACACAGACGAGGCGCTGAGGTGCTACATCCGCTCCAAGCC
GGCCCTGTACCAGAAGGTGCTGCTGTACCAGCCCTTTGAGCTGCGGGAGCTGCAGGCAGAGCTGAGGCAG
AACGGCCTCCGTGTGTCCTCGCGCAGGCTGTTGGACTTCCTGGACACCCACTGTATCACCTTCACCACTG
CCGCCACCCGCAGGGAGAAGCTCCAGGGCAGGAGGCGGCAGCCTCGGGGCAAGAAGAAGGTGGAGCGGAA
CTGACACCCAGCTTTCTTGTACAAAGTGGCTCGAGCAGGGATCCGCCCCTCTCCCTCCCCCCCCCCTAAC
GTTACTGGCCGAAGCCGCTTGGAATAAGGCCGGTGTGCGTTTGTCTATATGTTATTTTCCACCATATTGC
CGTCTTTTGGCAATGTGAGGGCCCGGAAACCTGGCCCTGTCTTCTTGACGAGCATTCCTAGGGGTCTTTC
CCCTCTCGCCAAAGGAATGCAAGGTCTGTTGAATGTCGTGAAGGAAGCGTAGGAATTCGCCAGCACAGTG
GTCGACCCTGTGGAATGTGTGTCAGTTAGGGTGTGGAAAGTCCCCAGGCTCCCCAGCAGGCAGAAGTATG
CAAAGCATGCATCTCAATTAGTCAGCAACCAGGTGTGGAAAGTCCCCAGGCTCCCCAGCAGGCAGAAGTA
TGCAAAGCATGCATCTCAATTAGTCAGCAACCATAGTCCCGCCCCTAACTCCGCCCATCCCGCCCCTAAC
TCCGCCCAGTTCCGCCCATTCTCCGCCCCATGGCTGACTAATTTTTTTTATTTATGCAGAGGCCGAGGCC
GCCTCGGCCTCTGAGCTATTCCAGAAGTAGTGAGGAGGCTTTTTTGGAGGCCTAGGCTTTTGCAAAAAGC
TTACCATGACCGAGTACAAGCCCACGGTGCGCCTCGCCACCCGCGACGACGTCCCCAGGGCCGTACGCAC
CCTCGCCGCCGCGTTCGCCGACTACCCCGCCACGCGCCACACCGTCGATCCGGACCGCCACATCGAGCGG
GTCACCGAGCTGCAAGAACTCTTCCTCACGCGCGTCGGGCTCGACATCGGCAAGGTGTGGGTCGCGGACG
ACGGCGCCGCGGTGGCGGTCTGGACCACGCCGGAGAGCGTCGAAGCGGGGGCGGTGTTCGCCGAGATCGG
CCCGCGCATGGCCGAGTTGAGCGGTTCCCGGCTGGCCGCGCAGCAACAGATGGAAGGCCTCCTGGCGCCG
CACCGGCCCAAGGAGCCCGCGTGGTTCCTGGCCACCGTCGGCGTCTCGCCCGACCACCAGGGCAAGGGTC
TGGGCAGCGCCGTCGTGCTCCCCGGAGTGGAGGCGGCCGAGCGCGCCGGGGTGCCCGCCTTCCTGGAGAC
CTCCGCGCCCCGCAACCTCCCCTTCTACGAGCGGCTCGGCTTCACCGTCACCGCCGACGTCGAGGTGCCC
GAAGGACCGCGCACCTGGTGCATGACCCGCAAGCCCGGTGCCTGACGCCCGCCCCACGACCCGCAGCGCC
CGACCGAAAGGAGCGCACGACCCCATGCATCGATAAAATAAAAGATTTTATTTAGTCTCCAGAAAAAGGG
GGGAATGAAAGACCCCACCTGTAGGTTTGGCAAGCTAGCTTAAGTAACGCCATTTTGCAAGGCATGGAAA
AATACATAACTGAGAATAGAGAAGTTCAGATCAAGGTCAGGAACAGATGGAACAGCTGAATATGGGCCAA
ACAGGATATCTGTGGTAAGCAGTTCCTGCCCCGGCTCAGGGCCAAGAACAGATGGAACAGCTGAATATGG
GCCAAACAGGATATCTGTGGTAAGCAGTTCCTGCCCCGGCTCAGGGCCAAGAACAGATGGTCCCCAGATG
CGGTCCAGCCCTCAGCAGTTTCTAGAGAACCATCAGATGTTTCCAGGGTGCCCCAAGGACCTGAAATGAC
CCTGTGCCTTATTTGAACTAACCAATCAGTTCGCTTCTCGCTTCTGTTCGCGCGCTTCTGCTCCCCGAGC
TCAATAAAAGAGCCCACAACCCCTCACTCGGGGCGCCAGTCCTCCGATTGACTGAGTCGCCCGGGTACCC
GTGTATCCAATAAACCCTCTTGCAGTTGCATCCGACTTGTGGTCTCGCTGTTCCTTGGGAGGGTCTCCTC
TGAGTGATTGACTACCCGTCAGCGGGGGTCTTTCACATGCAGCATGTATCAAAATTAATTTGGTTTTTTT
TCTTAAGTATTTACATTAAATGGCCATAGTTGCATTAATGAATCGGCCAACGCGCGGGGAGAGGCGGTTT
GCGTATTGGGCGCTCTTCCGCTTCCTCGCTCACTGACTCGCTGCGCTCGGTCGTTCGGCTGCGGCGAGCG
GTATCAGCTCACTCAAAGGCGGTAATACGGTTATCCACAGAATCAGGGGATAACGCAGGAAAGAACATGT
GAGCAAAAGGCCAGCAAAAGGCCAGGAACCGTAAAAAGGCCGCGTTGCTGGCGTTTTTCCATAGGCTCCG
CCCCCCTGACGAGCATCACAAAAATCGACGCTCAAGTCAGAGGTGGCGAAACCCGACAGGACTATAAAGA
TACCAGGCGTTTCCCCCTGGAAGCTCCCTCGTGCGCTCTCCTGTTCCGACCCTGCCGCTTACCGGATACC
TGTCCGCCTTTCTCCCTTCGGGAAGCGTGGCGCTTTCTCATAGCTCACGCTGTAGGTATCTCAGTTCGGT
GTAGGTCGTTCGCTCCAAGCTGGGCTGTGTGCACGAACCCCCCGTTCAGCCCGACCGCTGCGCCTTATCC
GGTAACTATCGTCTTGAGTCCAACCCGGTAAGACACGACTTATCGCCACTGGCAGCAGCCACTGGTAACA
GGATTAGCAGAGCGAGGTATGTAGGCGGTGCTACAGAGTTCTTGAAGTGGTGGCCTAACTACGGCTACAC
TAGAAGAACAGTATTTGGTATCTGCGCTCTGCTGAAGCCAGTTACCTTCGGAAAAAGAGTTGGTAGCTCT
TGATCCGGCAAACAAACCACCGCTGGTAGCGGTGGTTTTTTTGTTTGCAAGCAGCAGATTACGCGCAGAA
AAAAAGGATCTCAAGAAGATCCTTTGATCTTTTCTACGGGGTCTGACGCTCAGTGGAACGAAAACTCACG
TTAAGGGATTTTGGTCATGAGATTATCAAAAAGGATCTTCACCTAGATCCTTTTGCGGCCGCAAATCAAT
CTAAAGTATATATGAGTAAACTTGGTCTGACAGTTACCAATGCTTAATCAGTGAGGCACCTATCTCAGCG
ATCTGTCTATTTCGTTCATCCATAGTTGCCTGACTCCCCGTCGTGTAGATAACTACGATACGGGAGGGCT
TACCATCTGGCCCCAGTGCTGCAATGATACCGCGAGACCCACGCTCACCGGCTCCAGATTTATCAGCAAT
AAACCAGCCAGCCGGAAGGGCCGAGCGCAGAAGTGGTCCTGCAACTTTATCCGCCTCCATCCAGTCTATT
AATTGTTGCCGGGAAGCTAGAGTAAGTAGTTCGCCAGTTAATAGTTTGCGCAACGTTGTTGCCATTGCTA
CAGGCATCGTGGTGTCACGCTCGTCGTTTGGTATGGCTTCATTCAGCTCCGGTTCCCAACGATCAAGGCG
AGTTACATGATCCCCCATGTTGTGCAAAAAAGCGGTTAGCTCCTTCGGTCCTCCGATCGTTGTCAGAAGT
AAGTTGGCCGCAGTGTTATCACTCATGGTTATGGCAGCACTGCATAATTCTCTTACTGTCATGCCATCCG
TAAGATGCTTTTCTGTGACTGGTGAGTACTCAACCAAGTCATTCTGAGAATAGTGTATGCGGCGACCGAG
TTGCTCTTGCCCGGCGTCAATACGGGATAATACCGCGCCACATAGCAGAACTTTAAAAGTGCTCATCATT
GGAAAACGTTCTTCGGGGCGAAAACTCTCAAGGATCTTACCGCTGTTGAGATCCAGTTCGATGTAACCCA
CTCGTGCACCCAACTGATCTTCAGCATCTTTTACTTTCACCAGCGTTTCTGGGTGAGCAAAAACAGGAAG
GCAAAATGCCGCAAAAAAGGGAATAAGGGCGACACGGAAATGTTGAATACTCATACTCTTCCTTTTTCAA
TATTATTGAAGCATTTATCAGGGTTATTGTCTCATGAGCGGATACATATTTGAATGTATTTAGAAAAATA
AACAAATAGGGGTTCCGCGCACATTTCCCCGAAAAGTGCCACCTGCAGCCTGAATATGGGCCAAACAGGA
TATCTGTGGTAAGCAGTTCCTGCCCCGGCTCAGGGCCAAGAACAGATGGAACAGCTGAATATGGGCCAAA
CAGGATATCTGTGGTAAGCAGTTCCTGCCCCGGCTCAGGGCCAAGAACAGATGGTCCCCAGATGCGGTCC
AGCCCTCAGCAGTTTCTAGAGAACCATCAGATGTTTCCAGGGTGCCCCAAGGACCTGAAATGACCCTGTG
CCTTATTTGAACTAACCAATCAGTTCGCTTCTCGCTTCTGTTCGCGCGCTTCTGCTCCCCGAGCTCAATA
AAAGAGCCCACAACCCCTCACTCGGGGCGCCAGTCCTCCGATTGACTGAGTCGCCCGGGTACCCGTGTAT
CCAATAAACCCTCTTGCAGTTGCATCCGACTTGTGGTCTCGCTGTTCCTTGGGAGGGTCTCCTCTGAGTG
ATTGACTACCCGTCAGCGGGGGTCTTTCATTTGGGGGCTCGTCCGGGATCGGGAGACCCCTGCCCAGGGA
CCACCGACCCACCACCGGGAGGCAAGCTGGCCAGCAACTTATCTGTGTCTGTCCGATTGTCTAGTGTCTA
TGACTGATTTTATGCGCCTGCGTCGGTACTAGTTAGCTAACTAGCTCTGTATCTGGCGGACCCGTGGTGG
AACTGACGAGTTCTGAACACCCGGCCGCAACCCTGGGAGACGTCCCAGGGACTTTGGGGGCCGTTTTTGT
GGCCCGACCTGAGGAAGGGAGTCGATGTGGAATCCGACCCCGTCAGGATATGTGGTTCTGGTAGGAGACG
AGAACCTAAAACAGTTCCCGCCTCCGTCTGAATTTTTGCTTTCGGTTTGGAACCGAAGCCGCGCGTCTTG
TCTGCTGCAGCGCTGCAGCATCGTTCTGTGTTGTCTCTGTCTGACTGTGTTTCTGTATTTGTCTGAAAAT
TAGGGCCAGACTGTTACCACTCCCTTAAGTTTGACCTTAGGTCACTGGAAAGATGTCGAGCGGATCGCTC
ACAACCAGTCGGTAGATGTCAAGAAGAGACGTTGGGTTACCTTCTGCTCTGCAGAATGGCCAACCTTTAA
CGTCGGATGGCCGCGAGACGGCACCTTTAACCGAGACCTCATCACCCAGGTTAAGATCAAGGTCTTTTCA
CCTGGCCCGCATGGACACCCAGACCAGGTCCCCTACATCGTGACCTGGGAAGCCTTGGCTTTTGACCCCC
CTCCCTGGGTCAAGCCCTTTGTACACCCTAAGCCTCCGCCTCCTCTTCCTCCATCCGCCCCGTCTCTCCC
CCTTGAACCTCCTCGTTCGACCCCGCCTCGATCCTCCCTTTATCCAGCCCTCACTCCTTCTCTAGGCGCC
GGCCGGATCCCAGTGTGGTGGTACTAATAGTAATCAATTACGGGGTCATTAGTTCA
